Addgene plasmid #134659: pLJM1-FLAG-GFP-OSBP
Purpose: Flag and GFP-tagged OSBP
Depositing lab: Roberto Zoncu. Depositing organization: University of California, Berkeley. Publication: ER-lysosome contacts enable cholesterol sensing by mTORC1 and drive aberrant growth signalling in Niemann-Pick type C. Lim CY, Davis OB, Shin HR, Zhang J, Berdan CA, Jiang X, Counihan JL, Ory DS, Nomura DK, Zoncu R. Nat Cell Biol. 2019 Oct;21(10):1206-1218. doi: 10.1038/s41556-019-0391-5. Epub 2019 Sep 23. PubMed 31548609.
Backbone
  Vector backbone: pLJM1
  Backbone size w/o insert (bp): 8136
  Total vector size (bp): 10560
  Modifications to backbone: The original EGFP was removed, and FLAG-GFP was inserted at AgeI and Sall sites, followed by OSBP at Sall and blunted EcoRI sites into the pLJM1 backbone.
  Vector type: Mammalian Expression, Lentiviral
  Selectable markers: Puromycin
Growth in bacteria
  Bacterial resistance: Ampicillin, 100 μg/mL
  Growth temperature: 37°C
  Growth strain: NEB Stable
  Copy number: High Copy
Gene/Insert
  Gene/Insert name: OSBP (alt name: Oxysterol-binding protein 1)
  Species: H. sapiens (human)
  Insert size (bp): 2424
  GenBank ID: NM_002556.3
  Entrez Gene: OSBP (a.k.a. OSBP1)
  Tag / fusion protein: FLAG (N terminal on backbone); GFP (N terminal on backbone)
  Cloning method: Restriction Enzyme; 5′ cloning site Sall (not destroyed); 3′ cloning site EcoRI (destroyed during cloning)
  Sequencing primers: 5′ GCAAATGGGCGGTAGGCG; 3′ CTTTAGTTTGTATGTCTGTTGC
Resource information
  A portion of this plasmid was derived from a plasmid made by: OSBP sequence was synthesized by Gene Blocks and codon-optimized.
Terms and licenses: Academic/Nonprofit Terms; Industry Terms: Not Available to Industry
How to cite: pLJM1-FLAG-GFP-OSBP was a gift from Roberto Zoncu (Addgene plasmid # 134659 ; http://n2t.net/addgene:134659 ; RRID:Addgene_134659)
