[The description below was written by a language model from this plasmid's Addgene catalogue record and pLannotate feature annotations shown in this document.]
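Description:
pLJM1-FLAG-GFP-OSBP is a lentiviral mammalian expression plasmid of about 10.6 kb built on the pLJM1 backbone. It carries human oxysterol-binding protein 1 (OSBP) fused at its N terminus to a FLAG epitope followed by EGFP. To build it, the backbone's original EGFP was removed, a FLAG-GFP cassette was inserted between the AgeI and SalI sites, and the OSBP coding sequence was placed between SalI and a blunted EcoRI site that was destroyed in cloning. The roughly 2.4 kb OSBP sequence was made synthetically and codon-optimized. The fusion is transcribed from a CMV enhancer/promoter; in the sequence record, EGFP spans the numbering origin and runs directly into OSBP. A separate human PGK promoter drives puromycin N-acetyltransferase, so transduced or transfected cells can be selected with puromycin.

The viral framework has a third-generation, self-inactivating layout. An RSV promoter is joined to a truncated HIV-1 5' LTR and is followed by the Ψ packaging signal, a gag fragment and the RRE for Rev-dependent export of the genomic RNA. A cPPT/CTS lies between the OSBP and PGK-puro cassettes, and a ΔU3 3' LTR limits LTR-driven transcription after integration. A residual U6 promoter fragment sits just upstream of the CMV element. In bacteria the plasmid replicates from a high-copy ColE1/pUC origin under ampicillin selection, and it also carries f1 and SV40 origins.

OSBP exchanges sterol for PI4P at ER–Golgi membrane contacts. The construct supports stable expression, fluorescence imaging and FLAG-based detection or pulldown of this protein. The associated publication concerns ER–lysosome contacts and cholesterol sensing by mTORC1.
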