Features (pLannotate 1.2.2; 30 found; start..end, strand, type, name):
    254..2674    +  CDS            OSBP: OSBP1_HUMAN - Also known as OSBP1. Experimental evidence at protein level: Swiss-Prot protein existence level 1. Lipid transporter involved in lipid countertransport between the Golgi complex and membranes of the endoplasmic reticulum: specifically exchanges sterol with phosphatidylinositol 4-phosphate (PI4P), delivering sterol to the Golgi in exchange for PI4P, which is degraded by the SAC1/SACM1L phosphatase in the endoplasmic reticulum (PubMed:24209621). Binds cholesterol and a range of oxysterols including 25-hydroxycholesterol (PubMed:15746430, PubMed:17428193). Cholesterol binding promot
   2727..2844    +  misc_feature   cPPT/CTS: central polypurine tract and central termination sequence of HIV-1
   2893..3403    +  promoter       hPGK promoter: human phosphoglycerate kinase 1 promoter
   3425..4024    +  CDS            PuroR: puromycin N-acetyltransferase; pac from Streptomyces alboniger; confers resistance to puromycin
   4067..4150    +  CDS            nef (fragment): NEF_HV1Z2 - Experimental evidence at protein level: Swiss-Prot protein existence level 1. Extracellular Nef protein targets CD4(+) T-lymphocytes for apoptosis by interacting with CXCR4 surface receptors. From Human immunodeficiency virus type 1 group M subtype D (isolate Z2/CDC-Z34) (HIV-1).
   4152..4385    +  LTR            3' LTR (ΔU3): self-inactivating 3' long terminal repeat (LTR) from HIV-1
   4457..4578    +  polyA_signal   SV40 poly(A) signal: SV40 polyadenylation signal
   4618..4753    +  rep_origin     SV40 ori: SV40 origin of replication
   4774..4792    -  promoter       T7 promoter: promoter for bacteriophage T7 RNA polymerase
   4800..4955    +  CDS            lacZα (fragment): LacZα fragment of β-galactosidase; lacZ fragment
   4960..5388    +  rep_origin     f1 ori (sequence partly withheld): f1 bacteriophage origin of replication; arrow indicates direction of (+) strand synthesis
   5441..5545    +  promoter       AmpR promoter: bla
   5546..6406    +  CDS            AmpR: β-lactamase; bla; confers resistance to ampicillin, carbenicillin, and related antibiotics
   6577..7165    +  rep_origin     ori: high-copy-number ColE1/pMB1/pBR322/pUC origin of replication
   7348..7440    +  CDS            lacI (fragment): lac repressor; lacI; The lac repressor binds to the lac operator to inhibit transcription in E. coli. This inhibition can be relieved by adding lactose or isopropyl-β-D-thiogalactopyranoside (IPTG).
   7453..7474    +  protein_bind   CAP binding site: CAP binding activates transcription in the presence of cAMP. E. coli catabolite activator protein
   7489..7519    +  promoter       lac promoter: promoter for the E. coli lac operon
   7527..7543    +  protein_bind   lac operator: The lac repressor binds to the lac operator to inhibit transcription in E. coli. This inhibition can be relieved by adding lactose or isopropyl-β-D-thiogalactopyranoside (IPTG). lac repressor encoded by lacI
   7588..7606    +  promoter       T3 promoter: promoter for bacteriophage T3 RNA polymerase
   7634..7860    +  promoter       RSV promoter: Rous sarcoma virus enhancer/promoter
   7861..8041    +  LTR            5' LTR (truncated): truncated 5' long terminal repeat (LTR) from HIV-1
   8088..8213    +  misc_feature   HIV-1 Ψ: packaging signal of human immunodeficiency virus type 1
   8197..8560    +  CDS            HIV-1 gag (fragment): gag protein from human immunodeficiency virus 1; gag
   8706..8939    +  misc_feature   RRE: The Rev response element (RRE) of HIV-1 allows for Rev-dependent mRNA export from the nucleus to the cytoplasm.
   9316..9416    +  CDS            Rev (fragment): human immunodeficiency virus 1 (HIV-1) Rev protein; rev; enhances nuclear export of unspliced and incompletely spliced viral mRNAs
   9466..9649    +  promoter       U6 promoter (fragment): RNA polymerase III promoter for human U6 snRNA
   9640..9774    +  enhancer       CMV enhancer (fragment): human cytomegalovirus immediate early enhancer; contains an 18-bp deletion relative to the standard CMV enhancer
   9775..9978    +  promoter       CMV promoter: human cytomegalovirus (CMV) immediate early promoter
  10025..10045   +  CDS            FLAG (fragment): FLAG® epitope tag, followed by an enterokinase cleavage site
  10061..214     +  CDS            EGFP (across the origin): EGFP is a basic (constitutively fluorescent) green fluorescent protein published in 1996, derived from Aequorea victoria. It is reported to be a rapidly-maturing weak dimer with moderate acid sensitivity.
>Addgene plasmid #134659 | pLJM1-FLAG-GFP-OSBP | addgene full sequence | sequence record 272431 | Addgene NGS Result
CCGCCACAACATCGAGGACGGCAGCGTGCAGCTCGCCGACCACTACCAGCAGAACACCCCCATCGGCGAC
GGCCCCGTGCTGCTGCCCGACAACCACTACCTGAGCACCCAGTCCGCCCTGAGCAAAGACCCCAACGAGA
AGCGCGATCACATGGTCCTGCTGGAGTTCGTGACCGCCGCCGGGATCACTCTCGGCATGGACGAGCTGTA
CAAGGGAGGCGGTGGATCGGGCGGGGGTGGATCAAAGTCGACGATGGCTGCTACGGAGCTGAGAGGAGTG
GTGGGTCCAGGACCAGCAGCTATTGCAGCACTTGGAGGTGGAGGAGCCGGTCCTCCAGTTGTAGGAGGAG
GTGGAGGACGCGGAGATGCGGGACCAGGCTCCGGTGCCGCGTCAGGGACGGTGGTCGCAGCAGCAGCTGG
AGGCCCGGGACCTGGTGCAGGTGGAGTTGCAGCTGCAGGTCCTGCACCTGCTCCGCCTACTGGAGGTTCA
GGAGGTTCAGGAGCTGGAGGTTCAGGATCGGCTCGAGAGGGCTGGCTCTTCAAATGGACCAATTATATCA
AAGGCTACCAGCGGCGATGGTTCGTGCTGAGCAACGGGCTCCTGAGCTACTACAGATCAAAGGCAGAAAT
GAGACATACCTGCCGTGGTACCATCAACCTCGCCACAGCCAACATCACCGTGGAGGACTCCTGCAACTTC
ATCATTTCCAATGGGGGTGCTCAGACCTACCATCTGAAAGCTAGTTCAGAAGTTGAGCGGCAGCGCTGGG
TGACGGCCCTGGAACTGGCCAAGGCCAAAGCTGTGAAGATGCTGGCAGAGTCAGATGAATCAGGAGATGA
AGAGTCTGTCTCACAAACTGACAAGACTGAGCTGCAGAATACCCTTCGGACCCTCTCTAGCAAAGTAGAG
GACTTGAGCACGTGCAATGACTTGATAGCTAAGCATGGCACAGCTCTGCAGCGTTCTCTCAGTGAGCTGG
AGTCCCTGAAGTTGCCTGCTGAGAGCAATGAAAAGATCAAACAGGTCAACGAACGAGCCACACTCTTTAG
GATAACATCCAATGCCATGATCAACGCCTGCAGAGATTTCCTCATGTTAGCCCAGACCCATAGTAAAAAA
TGGCAAAAGTCACTACAGTATGAAAGAGACCAGCGTATCCGACTGGAAGAAACCCTCGAGCAGCTGGCGA
AGCAGCATAATCACCTGGAGAGGGCCTTCCGAGGAGCCACGGTGCTGCCGGCAAACACTCCTGGCAATGT
GGGTTCTGGTAAAGATCAGTGCTGCTCTGGCAAAGGGGACATGAGCGATGAAGATGATGAGAATGAATTT
TTTGATGCACCTGAGATCATCACCATGCCTGAAAATTTGGGCCACAAACGTACTGGCAGCAATATCAGTG
GAGCCAGCAGTGACATCAGCCTTGATGAACAGTACAAGCATCAGCTGGAGGAGACCAAAAAGGAAAAGAG
AACCAGAATACCATACAAGCCAAACTATAGCCTCAATTTATGGAGCATCATGAAGAACTGCATTGGAAAA
GAACTCTCTAAGATCCCCATGCCGGTAAACTTTAATGAGCCCTTGTCCATGCTTCAGCGCCTTACTGAAG
ATCTGGAATACCATGAGCTGTTAGACCGAGCTGCAAAATGTGAGAATTCTCTAGAACAGCTCTGTTATGT
TGCAGCTTTCACCGTGTCCTCCTACTCCACTACTGTCTTCCGCACCAGTAAGCCATTCAACCCACTGCTT
GGGGAGACCTTTGAGCTGGACCGATTAGAGGAGAATGGGTACCGATCCCTCTGTGAACAGGTGAGTCATC
ATCCCCCTGCTGCTGCGCACCATGCTGAGTCCAAAAATGGCTGGACATTGCGTCAGGAAATCAAAATCAC
CAGCAAGTTTCGAGGCAAATACCTCTCCATTATGCCCCTCGGTACCATTCATTGTATTTTCCATGCAACT
GGGCACCACTACACTTGGAAGAAAGTTACCACAACTGTACACAACATTATTGTGGGCAAGTTGTGGATAG
ATCAGTCTGGCGAAATTGATATTGTGAATCACAAGACAGGAGACAAGTGTAATCTTAAATTTGTTCCTTA
TAGCTACTTCTCTCGGGATGTAGCAAGAAAGGTGACGGGGGAAGTGACAGATCCATCAGGAAAAGTCCAC
TTTGCTCTTCTGGGGACGTGGGATGAGAAAATGGAATGTTTCAAAGTACAGCCAGTCATTGGGGAAAATG
GGGGTGATGCTCGACAGAGAGGCCATGAAGCAGAGGAAAGCAGGGTCATGCTGTGGAAAAGGAATCCTTT
ACCGAAGAATGCAGAAAACATGTACTACTTCTCAGAGCTTGCTCTGACTCTCAATGCTTGGGAAAGTGGC
ACTGCCCCCACAGACAGCCGGTTACGACCTGACCAGAGACTGATGGAAAATGGACGCTGGGATGAAGCAA
ATGCGGAGAAGCAGCGCCTGGAGGAAAAACAAAGACTTTCCAGAAAGAAGAGAGAAGCGGAAGCTATGAA
AGCCACAGAGGATGGCACACCATATGATCCCTATAAGGCACTGTGGTTTGAGCGGAAGAAGGACCCTGTT
ACCAAGGAGTTAACCCATATTTATAGGGGAGAATACTGGGAGTGTAAAGAAAAACAGGACTGGAGCTCAT
GCCCGGACATTTTCTGAGCGCGGATCAATTCTCGACCTCGAGACAAATGGCAGTATTCATCCACAATTTT
AAAAGAAAAGGGGGGATTGGGGGGTACAGTGCAGGGGAAAGAATAGTAGACATAATAGCAACAGACATAC
AAACTAAAGAATTACAAAAACAAATTACAAAAATTCAAAATTTTCGGGTTTATTACAGGGACAGCAGAGA
TCCACTTTGGCCGCGGCTCGAGGGGGTTGGGGTTGCGCCTTTTCCAAGGCAGCCCTGGGTTTGCGCAGGG
ACGCGGCTGCTCTGGGCGTGGTTCCGGGAAACGCAGCGGCGCCGACCCTGGGTCTCGCACATTCTTCACG
TCCGTTCGCAGCGTCACCCGGATCTTCGCCGCTACCCTTGTGGGCCCCCCGGCGACGCTTCCTGCTCCGC
CCCTAAGTCGGGAAGGTTCCTTGCGGTTCGCGGCGTGCCGGACGTGACAAACGGAAGCCGCACGTCTCAC
TAGTACCCTCGCAGACGGACAGCGCCAGGGAGCAATGGCAGCGCGCCGACCGCGATGGGCTGTGGCCAAT
AGCGGCTGCTCAGCAGGGCGCGCCGAGAGCAGCGGCCGGGAAGGGGCGGTGCGGGAGGCGGGGTGTGGGG
CGGTAGTGTGGGCCCTGTTCCTGCCCGCGCGGTGTTCCGCATTCTGCAAGCCTCCGGAGCGCACGTCGGC
AGTCGGCTCCCTCGTTGACCGAATCACCGACCTCTCTCCCCAGGGGGATCCACCGGAGCTTACCATGACC
GAGTACAAGCCCACGGTGCGCCTCGCCACCCGCGACGACGTCCCCAGGGCCGTACGCACCCTCGCCGCCG
CGTTCGCCGACTACCCCGCCACGCGCCACACCGTCGATCCGGACCGCCACATCGAGCGGGTCACCGAGCT
GCAAGAACTCTTCCTCACGCGCGTCGGGCTCGACATCGGCAAGGTGTGGGTCGCGGACGACGGCGCCGCG
GTGGCGGTCTGGACCACGCCGGAGAGCGTCGAAGCGGGGGCGGTGTTCGCCGAGATCGGCCCGCGCATGG
CCGAGTTGAGCGGTTCCCGGCTGGCCGCGCAGCAACAGATGGAAGGCCTCCTGGCGCCGCACCGGCCCAA
GGAGCCCGCGTGGTTCCTGGCCACCGTCGGCGTCTCGCCCGACCACCAGGGCAAGGGTCTGGGCAGCGCC
GTCGTGCTCCCCGGAGTGGAGGCGGCCGAGCGCGCCGGGGTGCCCGCCTTCCTGGAGACCTCCGCGCCCC
GCAACCTCCCCTTCTACGAGCGGCTCGGCTTCACCGTCACCGCCGACGTCGAGGTGCCCGAAGGACCGCG
CACCTGGTGCATGACCCGCAAGCCCGGTGCCTGACGCCCGCCCCACGACCCGCAGCGCCCGACCGAAAGG
AGCGCACGACCCCATGCATCGGTACCTTTAAGACCAATGACTTACAAGGCAGCTGTAGATCTTAGCCACT
TTTTAAAAGAAAAGGGGGGACTGGAAGGGCTAATTCACTCCCAACGAAGACAAGATCTGCTTTTTGCTTG
TACTGGGTCTCTCTGGTTAGACCAGATCTGAGCCTGGGAGCTCTCTGGCTAACTAGGGAACCCACTGCTT
AAGCCTCAATAAAGCTTGCCTTGAGTGCTTCAAGTAGTGTGTGCCCGTCTGTTGTGTGACTCTGGTAACT
AGAGATCCCTCAGACCCTTTTAGTCAGTGTGGAAAATCTCTAGCAGTAGTAGTTCATGTCATCTTATTAT
TCAGTATTTATAACTTGCAAAGAAATGAATATCAGAGAGTGAGAGGAACTTGTTTATTGCAGCTTATAAT
GGTTACAAATAAAGCAATAGCATCACAAATTTCACAAATAAAGCATTTTTTTCACTGCATTCTAGTTGTG
GTTTGTCCAAACTCATCAATGTATCTTATCATGTCTGGCTCTAGCTATCCCGCCCCTAACTCCGCCCATC
CCGCCCCTAACTCCGCCCAGTTCCGCCCATTCTCCGCCCCATGGCTGACTAATTTTTTTTATTTATGCAG
AGGCCGAGGCCGCCTCGGCCTCTGAGCTATTCCAGAAGTAGTGAGGAGGCTTTTTTGGAGGCCTAGGGAC
GTACCCAATTCGCCCTATAGTGAGTCGTATTACGCGCGCTCACTGGCCGTCGTTTTACAACGTCGTGACT
GGGAAAACCCTGGCGTTACCCAACTTAATCGCCTTGCAGCACATCCCCCTTTCGCCAGCTGGCGTAATAG
CGAAGAGGCCCGCACCGATCGCCCTTCCCAACAGTTGCGCAGCCTGAATGGCGAATGGG
[124 nt withheld, positions 4960-5083]
C
[91 nt withheld, positions 5085-5175]
A
[49 nt withheld, positions 5177-5225]
CCTTTGACGTTGGAGTCCACGTTCTTT
[37 nt withheld, positions 5253-5289]
ACCCTATCTCGGTCTATTCTTTTGATTTATAAGGGATTTTGCCGATTTCGGCCTATTGGTTAAAAAATGA
GCTGATTTAACAAAAATTTAACGCGAATTTTAACAAAATATTAACGCTTACAATTTAGGTGGCACTTTTC
GGGGAAATGTGCGCGGAACCCCTATTTGTTTATTTTTCTAAATACATTCAAATATGTATCCGCTCATGAG
ACAATAACCCTGATAAATGCTTCAATAATATTGAAAAAGGAAGAGTATGAGTATTCAACATTTCCGTGTC
GCCCTTATTCCCTTTTTTGCGGCATTTTGCCTTCCTGTTTTTGCTCACCCAGAAACGCTGGTGAAAGTAA
AAGATGCTGAAGATCAGTTGGGTGCACGAGTGGGTTACATCGAACTGGATCTCAACAGCGGTAAGATCCT
TGAGAGTTTTCGCCCCGAAGAACGTTTTCCAATGATGAGCACTTTTAAAGTTCTGCTATGTGGCGCGGTA
TTATCCCGTATTGACGCCGGGCAAGAGCAACTCGGTCGCCGCATACACTATTCTCAGAATGACTTGGTTG
AGTACTCACCAGTCACAGAAAAGCATCTTACGGATGGCATGACAGTAAGAGAATTATGCAGTGCTGCCAT
AACCATGAGTGATAACACTGCGGCCAACTTACTTCTGACAACGATCGGAGGACCGAAGGAGCTAACCGCT
TTTTTGCACAACATGGGGGATCATGTAACTCGCCTTGATCGTTGGGAACCGGAGCTGAATGAAGCCATAC
CAAACGACGAGCGTGACACCACGATGCCTGTAGCAATGGCAACAACGTTGCGCAAACTATTAACTGGCGA
ACTACTTACTCTAGCTTCCCGGCAACAATTAATAGACTGGATGGAGGCGGATAAAGTTGCAGGACCACTT
CTGCGCTCGGCCCTTCCGGCTGGCTGGTTTATTGCTGATAAATCTGGAGCCGGTGAGCGTGGGTCTCGCG
GTATCATTGCAGCACTGGGGCCAGATGGTAAGCCCTCCCGTATCGTAGTTATCTACACGACGGGGAGTCA
GGCAACTATGGATGAACGAAATAGACAGATCGCTGAGATAGGTGCCTCACTGATTAAGCATTGGTAACTG
TCAGACCAAGTTTACTCATATATACTTTAGATTGATTTAAAACTTCATTTTTAATTTAAAAGGATCTAGG
TGAAGATCCTTTTTGATAATCTCATGACCAAAATCCCTTAACGTGAGTTTTCGTTCCACTGAGCGTCAGA
CCCCGTAGAAAAGATCAAAGGATCTTCTTGAGATCCTTTTTTTCTGCGCGTAATCTGCTGCTTGCAAACA
AAAAAACCACCGCTACCAGCGGTGGTTTGTTTGCCGGATCAAGAGCTACCAACTCTTTTTCCGAAGGTAA
CTGGCTTCAGCAGAGCGCAGATACCAAATACTGTTCTTCTAGTGTAGCCGTAGTTAGGCCACCACTTCAA
GAACTCTGTAGCACCGCCTACATACCTCGCTCTGCTAATCCTGTTACCAGTGGCTGCTGCCAGTGGCGAT
AAGTCGTGTCTTACCGGGTTGGACTCAAGACGATAGTTACCGGATAAGGCGCAGCGGTCGGGCTGAACGG
GGGGTTCGTGCACACAGCCCAGCTTGGAGCGAACGACCTACACCGAACTGAGATACCTACAGCGTGAGCT
ATGAGAAAGCGCCACGCTTCCCGAAGGGAGAAAGGCGGACAGGTATCCGGTAAGCGGCAGGGTCGGAACA
GGAGAGCGCACGAGGGAGCTTCCAGGGGGAAACGCCTGGTATCTTTATAGTCCTGTCGGGTTTCGCCACC
TCTGACTTGAGCGTCGATTTTTGTGATGCTCGTCAGGGGGGCGGAGCCTATGGAAAAACGCCAGCAACGC
GGCCTTTTTACGGTTCCTGGCCTTTTGCTGGCCTTTTGCTCACATGTTCTTTCCTGCGTTATCCCCTGAT
TCTGTGGATAACCGTATTACCGCCTTTGAGTGAGCTGATACCGCTCGCCGCAGCCGAACGACCGAGCGCA
GCGAGTCAGTGAGCGAGGAAGCGGAAGAGCGCCCAATACGCAAACCGCCTCTCCCCGCGCGTTGGCCGAT
TCATTAATGCAGCTGGCACGACAGGTTTCCCGACTGGAAAGCGGGCAGTGAGCGCAACGCAATTAATGTG
AGTTAGCTCACTCATTAGGCACCCCAGGCTTTACACTTTATGCTTCCGGCTCGTATGTTGTGTGGAATTG
TGAGCGGATAACAATTTCACACAGGAAACAGCTATGACCATGATTACGCCAAGCGCGCAATTAACCCTCA
CTAAAGGGAACAAAAGCTGGAGCTGCAAGCTTAATGTAGTCTTATGCAATACTCTTGTAGTCTTGCAACA
TGGTAACGATGAGTTAGCAACATGCCTTACAAGGAGAGAAAAAGCACCGTGCATGCCGATTGGTGGAAGT
AAGGTGGTACGATCGTGCCTTATTAGGAAGGCAACAGACGGGTCTGACATGGATTGGACGAACCACTGAA
TTGCCGCATTGCAGAGATATTGTATTTAAGTGCCTAGCTCGATACATAAACGGGTCTCTCTGGTTAGACC
AGATCTGAGCCTGGGAGCTCTCTGGCTAACTAGGGAACCCACTGCTTAAGCCTCAATAAAGCTTGCCTTG
AGTGCTTCAAGTAGTGTGTGCCCGTCTGTTGTGTGACTCTGGTAACTAGAGATCCCTCAGACCCTTTTAG
TCAGTGTGGAAAATCTCTAGCAGTGGCGCCCGAACAGGGACTTGAAAGCGAAAGGGAAACCAGAGGAGCT
CTCTCGACGCAGGACTCGGCTTGCTGAAGCGCGCACGGCAAGAGGCGAGGGGCGGCGACTGGTGAGTACG
CCAAAAATTTTGACTAGCGGAGGCTAGAAGGAGAGAGATGGGTGCGAGAGCGTCAGTATTAAGCGGGGGA
GAATTAGATCGCGATGGGAAAAAATTCGGTTAAGGCCAGGGGGAAAGAAAAAATATAAATTAAAACATAT
AGTATGGGCAAGCAGGGAGCTAGAACGATTCGCAGTTAATCCTGGCCTGTTAGAAACATCAGAAGGCTGT
AGACAAATACTGGGACAGCTACAACCATCCCTTCAGACAGGATCAGAAGAACTTAGATCATTATATAATA
CAGTAGCAACCCTCTATTGTGTGCATCAAAGGATAGAGATAAAAGACACCAAGGAAGCTTTAGACAAGAT
AGAGGAAGAGCAAAACAAAAGTAAGACCACCGCACAGCAAGCGGCCGCTGATCTTCAGACCTGGAGGAGG
AGATATGAGGGACAATTGGAGAAGTGAATTATATAAATATAAAGTAGTAAAAATTGAACCATTAGGAGTA
GCACCCACCAAGGCAAAGAGAAGAGTGGTGCAGAGAGAAAAAAGAGCAGTGGGAATAGGAGCTTTGTTCC
TTGGGTTCTTGGGAGCAGCAGGAAGCACTATGGGCGCAGCGTCAATGACGCTGACGGTACAGGCCAGACA
ATTATTGTCTGGTATAGTGCAGCAGCAGAACAATTTGCTGAGGGCTATTGAGGCGCAACAGCATCTGTTG
CAACTCACAGTCTGGGGCATCAAGCAGCTCCAGGCAAGAATCCTGGCTGTGGAAAGATACCTAAAGGATC
AACAGCTCCTGGGGATTTGGGGTTGCTCTGGAAAACTCATTTGCACCACTGCTGTGCCTTGGAATGCTAG
TTGGAGTAATAAATCTCTGGAACAGATTTGGAATCACACGACCTGGATGGAGTGGGACAGAGAAATTAAC
AATTACACAAGCTTAATACACTCCTTAATTGAAGAATCGCAAAACCAGCAAGAAAAGAATGAACAAGAAT
TATTGGAATTAGATAAATGGGCAAGTTTGTGGAATTGGTTTAACATAACAAATTGGCTGTGGTATATAAA
ATTATTCATAATGATAGTAGGAGGCTTGGTAGGTTTAAGAATAGTTTTTGCTGTACTTTCTATAGTGAAT
AGAGTTAGGCAGGGATATTCACCATTATCGTTTCAGACCCACCTCCCAACCCCGAGGGGACCCGACAGGC
CCGAAGGAATAGAAGAAGAAGGTGGAGAGAGAGACAGAGACAGATCCATTCGATTAGTGAACGGATCTCG
ACGGTATCGATCACGAGACTAGCCTCGAGCGGCCGCCCCCTTCACCGAGGGCCTATTTCCCATGATTCCT
TCATATTTGCATATACGATACAAGGCTGTTAGAGAGATAATTGGAATTAATTTGACTGTAAACACAAAGA
TATTAGTACAAAATACGTGACGTAGAAAGTAATAATTTCTTGGGTAGTTTGCAGTTTTAAAATTATGTTT
TAAAATGGACTATCATATGCCAAGTACGCCCCCTATTGACGTCAATGACGGTAAATGGCCCGCCTGGCAT
TATGCCCAGTACATGACCTTATGGGACTTTCCTACTTGGCAGTACATCTACGTATTAGTCATCGCTATTA
CCATGGTGATGCGGTTTTGGCAGTACATCAATGGGCGTGGATAGCGGTTTGACTCACGGGGATTTCCAAG
TCTCCACCCCATTGACGTCAATGGGAGTTTGTTTTGGCACCAAAATCAACGGGACTTTCCAAAATGTCGT
AACAACTCCGCCCCATTGACGCAAATGGGCGGTAGGCGTGTACGGTGGGAGGTCTATATAAGCAGAGCTG
GTTTAGTGAACCGTCAGATCCGCTAGCGCTACCGGTGCCATGGACTACAAGGATGACGATGACAAGGGCG
GAGGTGGATCTGTGAGCAAGGGCGAGGAGCTGTTCACCGGGGTGGTGCCCATCCTGGTCGAGCTGGACGG
CGACGTAAACGGCCACAAGTTCAGCGTGTCCGGCGAGGGCGAGGGCGATGCCACCTACGGCAAGCTGACC
CTGAAGTTCATCTGCACCACCGGCAAGCTGCCCGTGCCCTGGCCCACCCTCGTGACCACCCTGACCTACG
GCGTGCAGTGCTTCAGCCGCTACCCCGACCACATGAAGCAGCACGACTTCTTCAAGTCCGCCATGCCCGA
AGGCTACGTCCAGGAGCGCACCATCTTCTTCAAGGACGACGGCAACTACAAGACCCGCGCCGAGGTGAAG
TTCGAGGGCGACACCCTGGTGAACCGCATCGAGCTGAAGGGCATCGACTTCAAGGAGGACGGCAACATCC
TGGGGCACAAGCTGGAGTACAACTACAACAGCCACAACGTCTATATCATGGCCGACAAGCAGAAGAACGG
CATCAAGGTGAACTTCAAGAT
